>Addgene plasmid #24469 | U371-HTR | addgene partial sequence | sequence record 30338 | 24469 with T7-term
GGGCTTTGTTAGCAGCCGGATCTGCTCGAGTTAATGGTGATGATGGTGATGGGTACCCATCACCATCNTC
NCNTTAACTCGNGTTAATGGTGATGATGGTGATGGGTACCTTTGATAACTTCTTCATTGAGTTCACGAAT
AAGTTTTGCATTTGGATCCTCATTAACAACTGCTTGACAAACAATTTGTTTCGCTCTATCGGCATATCTC
AAAGTACTCAGTGTTTCATCAAAGTTAATATCAGCTGGAGATAATGCCGCGAGCATCGCAGTTTTCGAAT
TTCCTCCCAGATTTTCTCTCAGAAGCCACGTCAGCACAGAATCACGATAAGGAATCACACCTTTGTTGGA
CTTTTTCTTCTTTGTTGATTCTTCTGCAAGTTTACTGATTACAAGACCCAACGTTGTCAAGCTCTTGTTG
ATATTTGCTCCTTCTTTTAGTCGTTGACCTTCCGCTCCTGTAGAATTGGCTCTTTCGGATCCTGCCAAAT
CAACCAAAGAAATTTTTGAATGCTTCTCAGTATCCAAATTAGAATCAGCACAATGTCTTTTTTGAGTGAG
TACTATTGTGAATACCGCATGGGATCTTGATGATGTCGAATTCATATTTGTTGCAGCAACAGTTCTCGCT
TTATTTCCTTCGTCCATCAGATTGCAAATGTCGTGGTAAGAACAAACTGCCATTTTGGTAAGGTCATCGA
CGTAAGGTCCAAGTAAAGGATGTTCACGAACCCTTAGGTTACCTCCAGAGTTAGGATTCAGAAGATCTTT
TACTCGTTCACAATAAATTTCCATATACGATACCTCTACAGAATATTGAACATCTTTATCATTGTTATTA
TCAATTCGTGCAAATAAATCATTGCACAAACGTGGAATTATACCCATTTCATCTGGATCATTGGCTTTTC
CCATCATTGTATATGA
