>Addgene plasmid #24469 | U371-HTR | addgene partial sequence | sequence record 30339 | 24469 with T7
ATTTTGTTTACTTTAAGAAGGAGATATACATATGTCATCGGTTAAAGTAGCTGTACGTGTTCGCCCATTC
AACCAACGGGAAATCTCGAACACTTCAAAATGTGTCCTTCAAGTAAATGGAAATACGACGACAATAAATG
GTCATTCAATTAACAAGGAGAACTTCAGTTTCAATTTTGATCATTCATATTGGTCGTTTGCGAGGAATGA
CCCACATTTTATCACCCAAAAACAAGTATATGAAGAGCTCGGAGTTGAAATGTTGGAACACGCATTTGAA
GGGTATAATGTCTGCATTTTTGCATACGGTCAAACAGGATCAGGAAAATCATATACAATGATGGGAAAAG
CCAATGATCCAGATGAAATGGGTATAATTCCACGTTTGTGCAATGATTTATTTGCACGAATTGATAATAA
CAATGATAAAGATGTTCAATATTCTGTAGAGGTATCGTATATGGAAATTTATTGTGAACGAGTAAAAGAT
CTTCTGAATCCTAACTCTGGAGGTAACCTAAGGGTTCGTGAACATCCTTTACTTGGACCTTACGTCGATG
ACCTTACCAAAATGGCAGTTTGTTCTTACCACGACATTTGCAATCTGATGGACGAAGGAAATAAAGCGAG
AACTGTTGCTGCAACAAATATGAATTCGACATCATCAAGATCCCATGCGGTATTCACAATAGTACTCACT
CAAAAAAGACATTGTGCTG
