[The description below was written by a language model from this plasmid's Addgene catalogue record.]
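Description:
U371-HTR is a bacterial expression plasmid built on the pET17 backbone (about 3.3 kb without insert) that encodes a truncated form of the Caenorhabditis elegans kinesin Unc104, the nematode counterpart of KIF1A. It is maintained as a high-copy plasmid in standard E. coli cloning strains and selected with ampicillin. No feature table accompanies the record, so the regulatory elements are not listed explicitly. However, the pET17 backbone and the use of T7 and T7-terminator sequencing primers indicate that the insert sits between a T7 promoter and T7 terminator. In pET-type vectors this arrangement gives expression in E. coli hosts that supply T7 RNA polymerase.

The insert is roughly 1.1 kb and covers only amino acids 1–371 of Unc104, which the record describes as the motor head domain. The rest of the kinesin is therefore absent. A histidine tag is fused to the C-terminus of the insert, which allows the recombinant protein to be purified by immobilised metal affinity chromatography. The insert was placed in the vector by restriction enzyme cloning. The meaning of the "HTR" suffix in the name is not explained in the record.

The associated publication concerns how Unc104/KIF1A becomes a processive motor upon dimerisation. This suggests the construct is meant to produce the isolated motor domain for in vitro biochemical or motility studies, probably for comparison with longer or dimerising versions. The record does not state this role.
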