Addgene plasmid #24469: U371-HTR
Depositing lab: Ron Vale. Depositing organization: University of California, San Francisco (UCSF). Publication: Conversion of Unc104/KIF1A kinesin into a processive motor after dimerization. Tomishige M, Klopfenstein DR, Vale RD. Science. 2002 Sep 27. 297(5590):2263-7. 10.1126/science.1073386 PubMed 12351789.
Backbone
  Vector backbone: pET17
  Backbone size w/o insert (bp): 3300
  Vector type: Bacterial Expression
Growth in bacteria
  Bacterial resistance: Ampicillin, 100 μg/mL
  Growth temperature: 37°C
  Growth strain: DH5alpha
  Copy number: High Copy
Gene/Insert
  Gene/Insert name: Unc104
  Species: C. elegans (nematode)
  Insert size (bp): 1113
  Mutation: Contains only the kinesin's motor head domain (amino acids 1-371).
  Entrez Gene: unc-104 (a.k.a. CELE_C52E12.2)
  Tag / fusion protein: His (C terminal on insert)
  Cloning method: Restriction Enzyme
  Sequencing primers: 5′ T7; 3′ T7-term
Terms and licenses: Academic/Nonprofit Terms; Industry Terms: Not Available to Industry
How to cite: U371-HTR was a gift from Ron Vale (Addgene plasmid # 24469 ; http://n2t.net/addgene:24469 ; RRID:Addgene_24469)
